>Addgene plasmid #109805 | pHH0103_CBX5_Chromo-shadow | addgene full sequence | sequence record 213654 | Addgene NGS Result
TTGACAATTAATCATCGGCTCGTATAATGTGTGGAATTGTGAGCGGATAACAATTTCACACAGGAAACAG
CCAGTCCGTTTAGGTGTTTTCACGAGCACTTCACCAACAAGGACCATAGATTATGAAAATCGAAGAACAC
CATCACCATCACCATTCCAGCGGTAAGCTTATGTCCCCTATACTAGGTTATTGGAAAATTAAGGGCCTTG
TGCAACCCACTCGACTTCTTTTGGAATATCTTGAAGAAAAATATGAAGAGCATTTGTATGAGCGCGATGA
AGGTGATAAATGGCGAAACAAAAAGTTTGAATTGGGTTTGGAGTTTCCCAATCTTCCTTATTATATTGAT
GGTGATGTTAAATTAACACAGTCTATGGCCATCATACGTTATATAGCTGACAAGCACAACATGTTGGGTG
GTTGTCCAAAAGAGCGTGCAGAGATTTCAATGCTTGAAGGAGCGGTTTTGGATATTAGATACGGTGTTTC
GAGAATTGCATATAGTAAAGACTTTGAAACTCTCAAAGTTGATTTTCTTAGCAAGCTACCTGAAATGCTG
AAAATGTTCGAAGATCGTTTATGTCATAAAACATATTTAAATGGTGATCATGTAACCCATCCTGACTTCA
TGTTGTATGACGCTCTTGATGTTGTTTTATACATGGACCCAATGTGCCTGGATGCGTTCCCAAAATTAGT
TTGTTTTAAAAAACGTATTGAAGCTATCCCACAAATTGATAAGTACTTGAAATCCAGCAAGTATATAGCA
TGGCCTTTGCAGGGCTGGCAAGCCACGTTTGGTGGTGGCGACCATCCTCCAAAATCGGATCTGGAAGTTC
TGTTCCAGGGGCCCCTGTCCAGCGGTCTGGTTCCGCGTGGTTCCGGTACCGCGGCCCAGCCGGCCCAGTC
TAACGATATCGCTCGTGGTTTCGAACGTGGTCTGGAACCAGAAAAAATCATTGGCGCCACGGACTCCTGT
GGCGACCTGATGTTCCTGATGAAATGGAAGGATACTGATGAGGCTGACCTGGTTCTGGCGAAAGAAGCGA
ACGTGAAATGCCCGCAGATCGTAATTGCATTTTACGAAGAGCGCCTGACCGCGGCCGCATA
[142 nt withheld, positions 1112-1253]
C
[98 nt withheld, positions 1255-1352]
AGTTTGTACTGGTGACGAAACTCAGTGTCTAGCTAGAGTGGC
[149 nt withheld, positions 1395-1543]
T
[41 nt withheld, positions 1545-1585]
T
[62 nt withheld, positions 1587-1648]
A
[35 nt withheld, positions 1650-1684]
CCTCCCTCAATCGGTTGAATGTCGCCCTTTTGTCTTTGGCGCTGGTAAACCATATGAA
[86 nt withheld, positions 1743-1828]
T
[54 nt withheld, positions 1830-1883]
CTAGCGCCGCCCTATACCTTGTCTGCCTCCCCGCGTTGCGTCGCGGTGCATGGAGCCGGGCCACCTCGAC
CTGAATGGAAGCCGGCGGCACCTCGCTAACGGATTCACCACTCCAAGAATTGGAGCCAATCAATTCTTGC
GGAGAACTGTGAATGCGCAAACCAACCCTTGGCAGAACATATCCATCGCGTCCGCCATCTCCAGCAGCCG
CACGCGGCGCATCTCGGGCAGCGTTGGGTCCTGGCCACGGGTGCGCATGATCGTGCTCCTGTCGTTGAGG
ACCCGGCTAGGCTGGCGGGGTTGCCTTACTGGTTAGCAGAATGAATCACCGATACGCGAGCGAACGTGAA
GCGACTGCTGCTGCAAAACGTCTGCGACCTGAGCAACAACATGAATGGTCTTCGGTTTCCGTGTTTCGTA
AAGTCTGGAAACGCGGAAGTCAGCGCCCTGCACCATTATGTTCCGGATCTGCATCGCAGGATGCTGCTGG
CTACCCTGTGGAACACCTACATCTGTATTAACGAAGCGCTGGCATTGACCCTGAGTGATTTTTCTCTGGT
CCCGCCGCATCCATACCGCCAGTTGTTTACCCTCACAACGTTCCAGTAACCGGGCATGTTCATCATCAGT
AACCCGTATCGTGAGCATCCTCTCTCGTTTCATCGGTATCATTACCCCCATGAACAGAAATCCCCCTTAC
ACGGAGGCATCAGTGACCAAACAGGAAAAAACCGCCCTTAACATGGCCCGCTTTATCAGAAGCCAGACAT
TAACGCTTCTGGAGAAACTCAACGAGCTGGACGCGGATGAACAGGCAGACATCTGTGAATCGCTTCACGA
CCACGCTGATGAGCTTTACCGCAGGATCCGCGAAATTGTAAGCGTTAATATTTTGTTAAAATTCGCGTTA
AATTTTTGTTAAATCAGCTCATTTTTTAACCAATAGGCCGAAATCGGCAAAATCCCTTATAAATCAAAAG
AATAGACCGAGATAGGGT
[37 nt withheld, positions 2882-2918]
AAAGAACGTGGACTCCAACGTCAAAGG
[49 nt withheld, positions 2946-2994]
T
[91 nt withheld, positions 2996-3086]
G
[124 nt withheld, positions 3088-3211]
CGCGGATCCTGCCTCGCGCGTTTCGGTGATGACGGTGAAAACCTCTGACACATGCAGCTCCCGGAGACGG
TCACAGCTTGTCTGTAAGCGGATGCCGGGAGCAGACAAGCCCGTCAGGGCGCGTCAGCGGGTGTTGGCGG
GTGTCGGGGCGCAGCCATGACCCAGTCACGTAGCGATAGCGGAGTGTATACTGGCTTAACTATGCGGCAT
CAGAGCAGATTGTACTGAGAGTGCACCATATGCGGTGTGAAATACCGCACAGATGCGTAAGGAGAAAATA
CCGCATCAGGCGCTCTTCCGCTTCCTCGCTCACTGACTCGCTGCGCTCGGTCGTTCGGCTGCGGCGAGCG
GTATCAGCTCACTCAAAGGCGGTAATACGGTTATCCACAGAATCAGGGGATAACGCAGGAAAGAACATGT
GAGCAAAAGGCCAGCAAAAGGCCAGGAACCGTAAAAAGGCCGCGTTGCTGGCGTTTTTCCATAGGCTCCG
CCCCCCTGACGAGCATCACAAAAATCGACGCTCAAGTCAGAGGTGGCGAAACCCGACAGGACTATAAAGA
TACCAGGGTTTCCCCCTGGAAGCTCCCTCGTGCGCTCTCCTGTTCCGACCCTGCCGCTTACCGGATACCT
GTCCGCCTTTCTCCCTTCGGGAAGCGTGGCGCTTTCTCATAGCTCACGCTGTAGGTATCTCAGTTCGGTG
TAGGTCGTTCGCTCCAAGCTGGGCTGTGTGCACGAACCCCCCGTTCAGCCCGACCGCTGCGCCTTATCCG
GTAACTATCGTCTTGAGTCCAACCCGGTAAGACACGACTTATCGCCACTGGCAGCAGCCACTGGTAACAG
GATTAGCAGAGCGAGGTATGTAGGCGGTGCTACAGAGTTCTTGAAGTGGTGGCCTAACTACGGCTACACT
AGAAGGACAGTATTTGGTATCTGCGCTCTGCTGAAGCCAGTTACCTTCGGAAAAAGAGTTGGTAGCTCTT
GATCCGGCAAACAAACCACCGCTGGTAGCGGTGGTTTTTTTGTTTGCAAGCAGCAGATTACGCGCAGAAA
AAAAGGATCTCAAGAAGATCCTTTGATCTTTTCTACGGGGTCTGACGCTCAGTGGAACGAAAACTCACGT
TAAGGGATTTTGGTCATGAGATTATCAAAAAGGATCTTCACCTAGATCCTTTTAAATTAAAAATGAAGTT
TTAAATCAATCTAAAGTATATATGAGTAAACTTGGTCTGACAGTTACCAATGCTTAATCAGTGAGGCACC
TATCTCAGCGATCTGTCTATTTCGTTCATCCATAGTTGCCTGACTCCCCGTCGTGTAGATAACTACGATA
CGGGAGGGCTTACCATCTGGCCCCAGTGCTGCAATGATACCGCGAGACCCACGCTCACCGGCTCCAGATT
TATCAGCAATAAACCAGCCAGCCGGAAGGGCCGAGCGCAGAAGTGGTCCTGCAACTTTATCCGCCTCCAT
CCAGTCTATTAATTGTTGCCGGGAAGCTAGAGTAAGTAGTTCGCCAGTTAATAGTTTGCGCAACGTTGTT
GCCATTGCTGCAGGCATCGTGGTGTCACGCTCGTCGTTTGGTATGGCTTCATTCAGCTCCGGTTCCCAAC
GATCAAGGCGAGTTACATGATCCCCCATGTTGTGCAAAAAAGCGGTTAGCTCCTTCGGTCCTCCGATCGT
TGTCAGAAGTAAGTTGGCCGCAGTGTTATCACTCATGGTTATGGCAGCACTGCATAATTCTCTTACTGTC
ATGCCATCCGTAAGATGCTTTTCTGTGACTGGTGAGTACTCAACCAAGTCATTCTGAGAATAGTGTATGC
GGCGACCGAGTTGCTCTTGCCCGGCGTCAACACGGGATAATACCGCGCCACATAGCAGAACTTTAAAAGT
GCTCATCATTGGAAAACGTTCTTCGGGGCGAAAACTCTCAAGGATCTTACCGCTGTTGAGATCCAGTTCG
ATGTAACCCACTCGTGCACCCAACTGATCTTCAGCATCTTTTACTTTCACCAGCGTTTCTGGGTGAGCAA
AAACAGGAAGGCAAAATGCCGCAAAAAAGGGAATAAGGGCGACACGGAAATGTTGAATACTCATACTCTT
CCTTTTTCAATATTATTGAAGCATTTATCAGGGTTATTGTCTCATGAGCGGATACATATTTGAATGTATT
TAGAAAAATAAACAAATAGGGGTTCCGCGCACATTTCCCCGAAAAGTGCCACCTGACGTCTAAGAAACCA
TTATTATCATGACATTAACCTATAAAAATAGGCGTATCACGAGGCCCTTTCGTCTTCAAGAATTCCCGAC
ACCATCGAATGGTGCAAAACCTTTCGCGGTATGGCATGATAGCGCCCGGAAGAGAGTCAATTCAGGGTGG
TGAATGTGAAACCAGTAACGTTATACGATGTCGCAGAGTATGCCGGTGTCTCTTATCAGACCGTTTCCCG
CGTGGTGAACCAGGCCAGCCACGTTTCTGCGAAAACGCGGGAAAAAGTGGAAGCGGCGATGGCGGAGCTG
AATTACATTCCCAACCGCGTGGCACAACAACTGGCGGGCAAACAGTCGTTGCTGATTGGCGTTGCCACCT
CCAGTCTGGCCCTGCACGCGCCGTCGCAAATTGTCGCGGCGATTAAATCTCGCGCCGATCAACTGGGTGC
CAGCGTGGTGGTGTCGATGGTAGAACGAAGCGGCGTCGAAGCCTGTAAAGCGGCGGTGCACAATCTTCTC
GCGCAACGCGTCAGTGGGCTGATCATTAACTATCCGCTGGATGACCAGGATGCCATTGCTGTGGAAGCTG
CCTGCACTAATGTTCCGGCGTTATTTCTTGATGTCTCTGACCAGACACCCATCAACAGTATTATTTTCTC
CCATGAAGACGGTACGCGACTGGGCGTGGAGCATCTGGTCGCATTGGGTCACCAGCAAATCGCGCTGTTA
GCGGGCCCATTAAGTTCTGTCTCGGCGCGTCTGCGTCTGGCTGGCTGGCATAAATATCTCACTCGCAATC
AAATTCAGCCGATAGCGGAACGGGAAGGCGACTGGAGTGCCATGTCCGGTTTTCAACAAACCATGCAAAT
GCTGAATGAGGGCATCGTTCCCACTGCGATGCTGGTTGCCAACGATCAGATGGCGCTGGGCGCAATGCGC
GCCATTACCGAGTCCGGGCTGCGCGTTGGTGCGGATATCTCGGTAGTGGGATACGACGATACCGAAGACA
GCTCATGTTATATCCCGCCGTTAACCACCATCAAACAGGATTTTCGCCTGCTGGGGCAAACCAGCGTGGA
CCGCTTGCTGCAACTCTCTCAGGGCCAGGCGGTGAAGGGCAATCAGCTGTTGCCCGTCTCACTGGTGAAA
AGAAAAACCACCCTGGCGCCCAATACGCAAACCGCCTCTCCCCGCGCGTTGGCCGATTCATTAATGCAGC
TGGCACGACAGGTTTCCCGACTGGAAAGCGGGCAGTGAGCGCAACGCAATTAATGTAAGTTAGCTCACTC
ATTAGGCACAATTCTCATGTTTGACAGCTTATCATCGACTGCACGGTGCACCAATGCTTCTGGCGTCAGG
CAGCCATCGGAAGCTGTGGTATGGCTGTGCAGGTCGTAAATCACTGCATAATTCGTGTCGCTCAAGGCGC
ACTCCCGTTCTGGATAATGTTTTTTGCGCCGACATCATAACGGTTCTGGCAAATATTCTGAAATGAGCTG
Features (pLannotate 1.2.2; 21 found; start..end, strand, type, name):
      1..29      +  promoter       tac promoter: strong E. coli promoter; hybrid between the trp and lac UV5 promoters
     37..53      +  protein_bind   lac operator: The lac repressor binds to the lac operator to inhibit transcription in E. coli. This inhibition can be relieved by adding lactose or isopropyl-β-D-thiogalactopyranoside (IPTG). lac repressor encoded by lacI
    138..155     +  CDS            6xHis: 6xHis affinity tag
    171..824     +  CDS            GST26_SCHJA: Experimental evidence at protein level: Swiss-Prot protein existence level 1. GST isoenzymes appear to play a central role in the parasite detoxification system. Other functions are also suspected including a role in increasing the solubility of haematin in the parasite gut. From Schistosoma japonicum (Blood fluke).
    906..1100    +  CDS            CBX5 (fragment): CBX5_HUMAN - Also known as HP1A. Experimental evidence at protein level: Swiss-Prot protein existence level 1. Component of heterochromatin that recognizes and binds histone H3 tails methylated at 'Lys-9' (H3K9me), leading to epigenetic repression. In contrast, it is excluded from chromatin when 'Tyr-41' of histone H3 is phosphorylated (H3Y41ph). Can interact with lamin-B receptor (LBR). This interaction can contribute to the association of the heterochromatin with the inner nuclear membrane. Involved in the formation of functional kinetochore through interaction with MIS12 complex proteins. F
   1116..1163    +  terminator     fd terminator (sequence withheld): central terminator from bacteriophage fd (Otsuka and Kunisawa, 1982)
   1168..1380    +  CDS            M13 gene III (fragment) (sequence partly withheld): pIII; III; minor coat protein
   1395..1865    +  CDS            M13 gene III (fragment) (sequence partly withheld): pIII; III; minor coat protein
   1887..1957    +  CDS            TcR (fragment): tetracycline efflux protein; tet; confers resistance to tetracycline
   2199..2579    -  CDS            YPB1_ECOLX: Protein predicted: Swiss-Prot protein existence level 4. From Escherichia coli.
   2596..2747    +  CDS            rop (fragment): Rop protein, which maintains plasmids at low copy number; rop
   2783..3211    -  rep_origin     f1 ori (sequence partly withheld): f1 bacteriophage origin of replication; arrow indicates direction of (+) strand synthesis
   3220..3259    +  CDS            rop (fragment): Rop protein, which maintains plasmids at low copy number; rop
   3361..3501    +  misc_feature   bom: basis of mobility region from pBR322
   3687..4274    -  rep_origin     ori: high-copy-number ColE1/pMB1/pBR322/pUC origin of replication
   4445..5305    -  CDS            AmpR: β-lactamase; bla; confers resistance to ampicillin, carbenicillin, and related antibiotics
   5306..5410    -  promoter       AmpR promoter: bla
   5519..5596    +  promoter       lacIq promoter: lacI (mutant); In the lacIq allele, a single base change in the promoter boosts expression of the lacI gene about 10-fold.
   5597..6679    +  CDS            lacI: lac repressor; lacI; The lac repressor binds to the lac operator to inhibit transcription in E. coli. This inhibition can be relieved by adding lactose or isopropyl-β-D-thiogalactopyranoside (IPTG).
   6692..6713    +  protein_bind   CAP binding site: CAP binding activates transcription in the presence of cAMP. E. coli catabolite activator protein
   6732..6749    +  promoter       tet promoter (fragment): E. coli promoter for tetracycline efflux protein gene
