[The description below was written by a language model from this plasmid's Addgene catalogue record and pLannotate feature annotations shown in this document.]
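Description:
pHH0103_CBX5_Chromo-shadow is a 6.9 kb bacterial expression plasmid built on the pHH0103 backbone for producing and purifying the chromo-shadow domain of human CBX5 (HP1α), a heterochromatin protein that recognises H3K9-methylated histone tails. It is propagated in E. coli under ampicillin selection (β-lactamase with its own promoter) and replicates from a ColE1/pMB1-type origin accompanied by the pBR322 bom region. The catalogue lists it as low copy, although the rop gene is annotated only as two fragments interrupted by an f1 phage origin, which could in principle allow single-stranded DNA production with helper phage.

The expression cassette is driven by the strong hybrid tac promoter with a downstream lac operator, and the plasmid carries its own lacI gene under the lacIq promoter, so transcription is tightly repressed until induced with IPTG. The open reading frame begins with a 6xHis tag followed by Schistosoma japonicum glutathione S-transferase and then a roughly 200 bp CBX5 fragment, inserted between SfiI and NotI sites, giving an N-terminal His-GST fusion that can be captured on nickel or glutathione resins. The fd phage terminator lies just after the insert.

Downstream of the terminator are fragments of M13 gene III, along with remnants of the tetracycline resistance gene and its promoter. These appear to be leftovers of a phagemid-derived, pBR322-related lineage rather than functional parts of the expressed protein, though the record does not comment on them. The construct belongs to a collection of peptide-recognition domains expressed for a large-scale survey of high-affinity peptide ligands.
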