Addgene plasmid #109805: pHH0103_CBX5_Chromo-shadow
Purpose: Protein expression and purification of CBX5_Chromo-shadow
Depositing lab: Sachdev Sidhu. Depositing organization: University of Toronto. Publication: Large-scale survey and database of high affinity ligands for peptide recognition modules. Teyra J, Kelil A, Jain S, Helmy M, Jajodia R, Hooda Y, Gu J, D'Cruz AA, Nicholson SE, Min J, Sudol M, Kim PM, Bader GD, Sidhu SS. Mol Syst Biol. 2020 Dec;16(12):e9310. doi: 10.15252/msb.20199310. PubMed 33438817.
Backbone
  Vector backbone: pHH0103
  Vector type: Bacterial Expression
Growth in bacteria
  Bacterial resistance: Ampicillin, 100 μg/mL
  Growth temperature: 37°C
  Growth strain: DH5alpha
  Copy number: Low Copy
Gene/Insert
  Gene/Insert name: CBX5_Chromo-shadow
  Species: H. sapiens (human)
  Entrez Gene: CBX5 (a.k.a. HEL25, HP1, HP1A, HP1alpha)
  Cloning method: Restriction Enzyme; 5′ cloning site Sfi1 (unknown if destroyed); 3′ cloning site Not1 (unknown if destroyed)
Terms and licenses: Academic/Nonprofit Terms; Industry Terms: Not Available to Industry
How to cite: pHH0103_CBX5_Chromo-shadow was a gift from Sachdev Sidhu (Addgene plasmid # 109805 ; http://n2t.net/addgene:109805 ; RRID:Addgene_109805)
