>Addgene plasmid #109805 | pHH0103_CBX5_Chromo-shadow | depositor partial sequence | sequence record 206757 | pHH0103_CBX5_Chromo-shadow sequence 216 bps
GGCCCAGCCGGCCCAGTCTAACGATATCGCTCGTGGTTTCGAACGTGGTCTGGAACCAGAAAAAATCATT
GGCGCCACGGACTCCTGTGGCGACCTGATGTTCCTGATGAAATGGAAGGATACTGATGAGGCTGACCTGG
TTCTGGCGAAAGAAGCGAACGTGAAATGCCCGCAGATCGTAATTGCATTTTACGAAGAGCGCCTGACCGC
GGCCGC
